>Addgene plasmid #103592 | LSB-hsa-miR-510-3p | depositor full sequence | sequence record 196232 | Full Sequence
AATTGAGGGGATAACGCAGGAAAGAACATGTGAGCAAAAGGCCAGCAAAAGGCCAGGAACCGTAAAAAGG
CCGCGTTGCTGGCGTTTTTCCATAGGCTCCGCCCCCCTGACGAGCATCACAAAAATCGACGCTCAAGTCA
GAGGTGGCGAAACCCGACAGGACTATAAAGATACCAGGCGTTTCCCCCTGGAAGCTCCCTCGTGCGCTCT
CCTGTTCCGACCCTGCCGCTTACCGGATACCTGTCCGCCTTTCTCCCTTCGGGAAGCGTGGCGCTTTCTC
ATAGCTCACGCTGTAGGTATCTCAGTTCGGTGTAGGTCGTTCGCTCCAAGCTGGGCTGTGTGCACGAACC
CCCCGTTCAGCCCGACCGCTGCGCCTTATCCGGTAACTATCGTCTTGAGTCCAACCCGGTAAGACACGAC
TTATCGCCACTGGCAGCAGCCACTGGTAACAGGATTAGCAGAGCGAGGTATGTAGGCGGTGCTACAGAGT
TCTTGAAGTGGTGGCCTAACTACGGCTACACTAGAAGAACAGTATTTGGTATCTGCGCTCTGCTGAAGCC
AGTTACCTTCGGAAAAAGAGTTGGTAGCTCTTGATCCGGCAAACAAACCACCGCTGGTAGCGGTGGTTTT
TTTGTTTGCAAGCAGCAGATTACGCGCAGAAAAAAAGGATCTCAAGAAGATCCTTTGATCTTTTCTACGG
GGTCTGACGCTCAGTGGAACGAAAACTCACGTTAAGGGATTTTGGTCATGAGATTATCAAAAAGGATCTT
CACCTAGATCCTTTTAAATTAAAAATGAAGTTTTAAATCAATCTAAAGTATATATGAGTAAACTTGGTCT
GACAGTTACCAATGCTTAATCAGTGAGGCACCTATCTCAGCGATCTGTCTATTTCGTTCATCCATAGTTG
CCTGACTCCCCGTCGTGTAGATAACTACGATACGGGAGGGCTTACCATCTGGCCCCAGTGCTGCAATGAT
ACCGCGAGAACCACGCTCACCGGCTCCAGATTTATCAGCAATAAACCAGCCAGCCGGAAGGGCCGAGCGC
AGAAGTGGTCCTGCAACTTTATCCGCCTCCATCCAGTCTATTAATTGTTGCCGGGAAGCTAGAGTAAGTA
GTTCGCCAGTTAATAGTTTGCGCAACGTTGTTGCCATTGCTACAGGCATCGTGGTGTCACGCTCGTCGTT
TGGTATGGCTTCATTCAGCTCCGGTTCCCAACGATCAAGGCGAGTTACATGATCCCCCATGTTGTGCAAA
AAAGCGGTTAGCTCCTTCGGTCCTCCGATCGTTGTCAGAAGTAAGTTGGCCGCAGTGTTATCACTCATGG
TTATGGCAGCACTGCATAATTCTCTTACTGTCATGCCATCCGTAAGATGCTTTTCTGTGACTGGTGAGTA
CTCAACCAAGTCATTCTGAGAATAGTGTATGCGGCGACCGAGTTGCTCTTGCCCGGCGTCAATACGGGAT
AATACCGCGCCACATAGCAGAACTTTAAAAGTGCTCATCATTGGAAAACGTTCTTCGGGGCGAAAACTCT
CAAGGATCTTACCGCTGTTGAGATCCAGTTCGATGTAACCCACTCGTGCACCCAACTGATCTTCAGCATC
TTTTACTTTCACCAGCGTTTCTGGGTGAGCAAAAACAGGAAGGCAAAATGCCGCAAAAAAGGGAATAAGG
GCGACACGGAAATGTTGAATACTCATACTCTTCCTTTTTCAATATTATTGAAGCATTTATCAGGGTTATT
GTCTCATGAGCGGATACATATTTGAATGTAGCTCCGAATTTCTCGAGGGCTTGTCGACGACGGCGGTCTC
CGTCGTCAGGATCATGAATTCGACCCGCCTGCCACCATGACCGAGTACAAGCCCACGGTGCGCCTCGCCA
CCCGCGACGACGTCCCCCGGGCCGTACGCACCCTCGCCGCCGCGTTCGCCGACTACCCCGCCACGCGCCA
CACCGTCGACCCGGACCGCCACATCGAGCGGGTCACCGAGCTGCAAGAACTCTTCCTCACGCGCGTCGGG
CTCGACATCGGCAAGGTGTGGGTCGCGGACGACGGCGCCGCGGTGGCGGTCTGGACCACGCCGGAGAGCG
TCGAAGCGGGGGCGGTGTTCGCCGAGATCGGCCCGCGCATGGCCGAGTTGAGCGGTTCCCGGCTGGCCGC
GCAGCAACAGATGGAAGGCCTCCTGGCGCCGCACCGGCCCAAGGAGCCCGCGTGGTTCCTGGCCACCGTC
GGCGTCTCGCCCGACCACCAGGGCAAGGGTCTGGGCAGCGCCGTCGTGCTCCCCGGAGTGGAGGCGGCCG
AGCGCGCCGGGGTGCCCGCCTTCCTGGAGACATCCGCGCCCCGCAACCTCCCCTTCTACGAGCGGCTCGG
CTTCACCGTCACCGCCGACGTCGAGGTGCCCGAAGGACCGCGCACCTGGTGCATGACCCGCAAGCCCGGT
GCCTGATACGCGTGAATTCACTCCTCAGGTGCAGGCTGCCTATCAGAAGGTGGTGGCTGGTGTGGCCAAT
GCCCTGGCTCACAAATACCACTGAGATCTTTTTCCCTCTGCCAAAAATTATGGGGACATCATGAAGCCCC
TTGAGCATCTGACTTCTGGCTAATAAAGGAAATTTATTTTCATTGCAATAGTGTGTTGGAATTTTTTGTG
TCTCTCACTCGGAAGGACATATGGGAGGGCAAATCATTTAAAACATCAGAATGAGTATTTGGTTTAGAGT
TTGGCAACATATGCCCATATGCTGGCTGCCATGAACAAAGGTTGGCTATAAAGAGGTCATCAGTATATGA
AACAGCCCCCTGCTGTCCATTCCTTATTCCATAGAAAAGCCTTGACTTGAGGTTAGATTTTTTTTATATT
TTGTTTTGTGTTATTTTTTTCTTTAACATCCCTAAAATTTTCCTTACATGTTTTACTAGCCAGATTTTTC
CTCCTCTCCTGACTACTCCCAGTCATAGCTGTCCCTCTTCTCTTATGGAGATCCCTCGACCTGCAGCCCA
AGCTTGAATTCTCTAGAATTACCCTGTTATCCCTATGCTTGGTTTACCGAGCTCTTATTGGTTTTCAAAC
TTCATTGACTGTGCCCAACGCGCCTGGGAGCTCACGGGGACAGCCCCCCCCCAAAGCCCCCAGGGATGTA
ATTACGTCCCTCCCCCGCTAGGGGGCAGCAGCGAGCCGCCCGGGGCTCCGCTCCGGTCCGGCGCTCCCCC
CGCATCCCCGAGCCGGCAGCGTGCGGGGACAGCCCGGGCACGGGGAAGGTGGCACGGGATCGCTTTCCTC
TGAACGCTTCTCGCTGCTCTTTGAGCCTGCAGACACCTGGGGGGATACGGGGAAAAAGCTAGGCTGAAAG
ACCGGTTCTTAGAATGACACGCGCCTGGGAGCTCACGGGGACAGCCCCCCCCCAAAGCCCCCAGGGATGT
AATTACGTCCCTCCCCCGCTAGGGGGCAGCAGCGAGCCGCCCGGGGCTCCGCTCCGGTCCGGCGCTCCCC
CCGCATCCCCGAGCCGGCAGCGTGCGGGGACAGCCCGGGCACGGGGAAGGTGGCACGGGATCGCTTTCCT
CTGAACGCTTCTCGCTGCTCTTTGAGCCTGCAGACACCTGGGGGGATACGGGGAAAAAGCTAACTTCTGA
GACGACAACTTTGTATAGAAAAGTTGGCTCCGAATTCGCCCTTGACAGCAGAGATCCAGTTTGGTTAATT
AATTGGCTCCGGTGCCCGTCAGTGGGCAGAGCGCACATCGCCCACAGTCCCCGAGAAGTTGTGGGGAGGG
GTCGGCAATTGAACCGGTGCCTAGAGAAGGTGGCGCGGGGTAAACTGGGAAAGTGATGTCGTGTACTGGC
TCCGCCTTTTTCCCGAGGGTGGGGGAGAACCGTATATAAGTGCAGTAGTCGCCGTGAACGTTCTTTTTCG
CAACGGGTTTGCCGCCAGAACACAGGTAAGTGCCGTGTGTGGTTCCCGCGGGCCTGGCCTCTTTACGGGT
TATGGCCCTTGCGTGCCTTGAATTACTTCCACCTGGCTGCAGTACGTGATTCTTGATCCCGAGCTTCGGG
TTGGAAGTGGGTGGGAGAGTTCGAGGCCTTGCGCTTAAGGAGCCCCTTCGCCTCGTGCTTGAGTTGAGGC
CTGGCCTGGGCGCTGGGGCCGCCGCGTGCGAATCTGGTGGCACCTTCGCGCCTGTCTCGCTGCTTTCGAT
AAGTCTCTAGCCATTTAAAATTTTTGATGACCTGCTGCGACGCTTTTTTTCTGGCAAGATAGTCTTGTAA
ATGCGGGCCAAGATCTGCACACTGGTATTTCGGTTTTTGGGGCCGCGGGCGGCGACGGGGCCCGTGCGTC
CCAGCGCACATGTTCGGCGAGGCGGGGCCTGCGAGCGCGGCCACCGAGAATCGGACGGGGGTAGTCTCAA
GCTGGCCGGCCTGCTCTGGTGCCTGGCCTCGCGCCGCCGTGTATCGCCCCGCCCTGGGCGGCAAGGCTGG
CCCGGTCGGCACCAGTTGCGTGAGCGGAAAGATGGCCGCTTCCCGGCCCTGCTGCAGGGAGCTCAAAATG
GAGGACGCGGCGCTCGGGAGAGCGGGCGGGTGAGTCACCCACACAAAGGAAAAGGGCCTTTCCGTCCTCA
GCCGTCGCTTCATGTGACTCCACGGAGTACCGGGCGCCGTCCAGGCACCTCGATTAGTTCTCGAGCTTTT
GGAGTACGTCGTCTTTAGGTTGGGGGGAGGGGTTTTATGCGATGGAGTTTCCCCACACTGAGTGGGTGGA
GACTGAAGTTAGGCCAGCTTGGCACTTGATGTAATTCTCCTTGGAATTTGCCCTTTTTGAGTTTGGATCT
TGGTTCATTCTCAAGCCTCAGACAGTGGTTCAAAGTTTTTTTCTTCCATTTCAGGTGTCGTGAGAAGGGC
GAATTCGACCCAAGTTTGTACAAAAAAGCAGGCTGGATCCAGGTGCCACCATGGTGAGCGAGCTGATTAA
GGAGAACATGCACATGAAGCTGTACATGGAGGGCACCGTGAACAACCACCACTTCAAGTGCACATCCGAG
GGCGAAGGCAAGCCCTACGAGGGCACCCAGACCATGAGAATCAAGGCGGTCGAGGGCGGCCCTCTCCCCT
TCGCCTTCGACATCCTGGCTACCAGCTTCATGTACGGCAGCAAAACCTTCATCAACCACACCCAGGGCAT
CCCCGACTTCTTTAAGCAGTCCTTCCCCGAGGGCTTCACATGGGAGAGAGTCACCACATACGAAGATGGG
GGCGTGCTGACCGCTACCCAGGACACCAGCCTCCAGGACGGCTGCCTCATCTACAACGTCAAGATCAGAG
GGGTGAACTTCCCATCCAACGGCCCTGTGATGCAGAAGAAAACACTCGGCTGGGAGGCCTCCACCGAGAC
ACTGTACCCCGCTGACGGCGGCCTGGAAGGCAGAGCCGACATGGCCCTGAAGCTCGTGGGCGGGGGCCAC
CTGATCTGCAACCTTAAGACCACATACAGATCCAAGAAACCCGCTAAGAACCTCAAGATGCCCGGCGTCT
ACTATGTGGACAGGAGACTGGAAAGAATCAAGGAGGCCGACAAAGAGACATACGTCGAGCAGCACGAGGT
GGCTGTGGCCAGATACTGCGACCTCCCTAGCAAACTGGGGCACAAACTTAATTGAGAATTCTACCACCCA
GCTTTCTTGTACAAAGTGGTACGTCTCAAGACCAGAGGTCTCTGCTTCAGGGCTATCCACTCTTAGAGGT
TTCAATTCCACTCTTAGAGGTTTCAATTCCACTCTTAGAGGTTTCAATTCCACTCTTAGAGGTTTCAATC
AACCAGAAGAGACCTGTGCTTCACTCCTCAGGTGCAGGCTGCCTATCAGAAGGTGGTGGCTGGTGTGGCC
AATGCCCTGGCTCACAAATACCACTGAGATCTTTTTCCCTCTGCCAAAAATTATGGGGACATCATGAAGC
CCCTTGAGCATCTGACTTCTGGCTAATAAAGGAAATTTATTTTCATTGCAATAGTGTGTTGGAATTTTTT
GTGTCTCTCACTCGGAAGGACATATGGGAGGGCAAATCATTTAAAACATCAGAATGAGTATTTGGTTTAG
AGTTTGGCAACATATGCCCATATGCTGGCTGCCATGAACAAAGGTTGGCTATAAAGAGGTCATCAGTATA
TGAAACAGCCCCCTGCTGTCCATTCCTTATTCCATAGAAAAGCCTTGACTTGAGGTTAGATTTTTTTTAT
ATTTTGTTTTGTGTTATTTTTTTCTTTAACATCCCTAAAATTTTCCTTACATGTTTTACTAGCCAGATTT
TTCCTCCTCTCCTGACTACTCCCAGTCATAGCTGTCCCTCTTCTCTTATGGAGATCCCGAGCGGTGCGTT
TTTATGCTTGTAGTATTGTATAATGTTTTTAAGATCCAAGCTTCTGACCTCTTCTCTTCCTCCCACAGGG
CCTCGAGACAATTGCATCGATGGTACCAGTGAAAGTCTGCAATGAATTCGAGTTGGCGCGCCTGTCATTC
TAAATCTCTCTTTCAGCCTAAAGCTTTTTCCCCGTATCCCCCCAGGTGTCTGCAGGCTCAAAGAGCAGCG
AGAAGCGTTCAGAGGAAAGCGATCCCGTGCCACCTTCCCCGTGCCCGGGCTGTCCCCGCACGCTGCCGGC
TCGGGGATGCGGGGGGAGCGCCGGACCGGAGCGGAGCCCCGGGCGGCTCGCTGCTGCCCCCTAGCGGGGG
AGGGACGTAATTACATCCCTGGGGGCTTTGGGAGGGGGCTGTCCCCGTGAGCTCCCAGGCGCGCCTGTCA
TTCTAAATCTCTCTTTCAGCCTAAAGCTTTTTCCCCGTATCCCCCCAGGTGTCTGCAGGCTCAAAGAGCA
GCGAGAAGCGTTCAGAGGAAAGCGATCCCGTGCCACCTTCCCCGTGCCCGGGCTGTCCCCGCACGCTGCC
GGCTCGGGGATGCGGGGGGAGCGCCGGACCGGAGCGGAGCCCCGGGCGGCTCGCTGCTGCCCCCTAGCGG
GGGAGGGACGTAATTACATCCCTGGGGGCTTTGGGGGGGGGCTGTCCCCGTGAGCTCCCAGGCGCGCCAA
CTCGGTACCGTATCGATGTCGACGTTAACGCTAGTGATATCAACTTTGTATAGAAAAGTTGGCTCCGAAT
TCGCCCTTGACAGCAGAGATCCAGTTTGGTTAATTAATTGGCTCCGGTGCCCGTCAGTGGGCAGAGCGCA
CATCGCCCACAGTCCCCGAGAAGTTGTGGGGAGGGGTCGGCAATTGAACCGGTGCCTAGAGAAGGTGGCG
CGGGGTAAACTGGGAAAGTGATGTCGTGTACTGGCTCCGCCTTTTTCCCGAGGGTGGGGGAGAACCGTAT
ATAAGTGCAGTAGTCGCCGTGAACGTTCTTTTTCGCAACGGGTTTGCCGCCAGAACACAGGTAAGTGCCG
TGTGTGGTTCCCGCGGGCCTGGCCTCTTTACGGGTTATGGCCCTTGCGTGCCTTGAATTACTTCCACCTG
GCTGCAGTACGTGATTCTTGATCCCGAGCTTCGGGTTGGAAGTGGGTGGGAGAGTTCGAGGCCTTGCGCT
TAAGGAGCCCCTTCGCCTCGTGCTTGAGTTGAGGCCTGGCCTGGGCGCTGGGGCCGCCGCGTGCGAATCT
GGTGGCACCTTCGCGCCTGTCTCGCTGCTTTCGATAAGTCTCTAGCCATTTAAAATTTTTGATGACCTGC
TGCGACGCTTTTTTTCTGGCAAGATAGTCTTGTAAATGCGGGCCAAGATCTGCACACTGGTATTTCGGTT
TTTGGGGCCGCGGGCGGCGACGGGGCCCGTGCGTCCCAGCGCACATGTTCGGCGAGGCGGGGCCTGCGAG
CGCGGCCACCGAGAATCGGACGGGGGTAGTCTCAAGCTGGCCGGCCTGCTCTGGTGCCTGGCCTCGCGCC
GCCGTGTATCGCCCCGCCCTGGGCGGCAAGGCTGGCCCGGTCGGCACCAGTTGCGTGAGCGGAAAGATGG
CCGCTTCCCGGCCCTGCTGCAGGGAGCTCAAAATGGAGGACGCGGCGCTCGGGAGAGCGGGCGGGTGAGT
CACCCACACAAAGGAAAAGGGCCTTTCCGTCCTCAGCCGTCGCTTCATGTGACTCCACGGAGTACCGGGC
GCCGTCCAGGCACCTCGATTAGTTCTCGAGCTTTTGGAGTACGTCGTCTTTAGGTTGGGGGGAGGGGTTT
TATGCGATGGAGTTTCCCCACACTGAGTGGGTGGAGACTGAAGTTAGGCCAGCTTGGCACTTGATGTAAT
TCTCCTTGGAATTTGCCCTTTTTGAGTTTGGATCTTGGTTCATTCTCAAGCCTCAGACAGTGGTTCAAAG
TTTTTTTCTTCCATTTCAGGTGTCGTGAGAAGGGCGAATTCGACCCAAGTTTGTACAAAAAAGCAGGCTC
GCCACCATGGTGAGCAAGGGCGAGGAGCTGTTCACCGGGGTGGTGCCCATCCTGGTCGAGCTGGACGGCG
ACGTAAACGGCCACAAGTTCAGCGTGAGGGGCGAGGGCGAGGGCGATGCCACCAACGGCAAGCTGACCCT
GAAGTTCATCTGCACCACCGGCAAGCTGCCCGTGCCCTGGCCCACCCTCGTGACCACCCTGAGCCACGGC
GTGCAGTGCTTCGCCCGCTACCCCGACCACATGAAGCAGCACGACTTCTTCAAGTCCGCCATGCCCGAAG
GCTACGTCCAGGAGCGCACCATCTTCTTCAAGGACGACGGCACCTACAAGACCCGCGCCGAGGTGAAGTT
CGAGGGCGACACCCTAGTGAACCGCATCGAGCTGAAGGGCGTCGACTTCAAGGAGGACGGCAACATCCTG
GGGCACAAGCTGGAGTACAACTTCAACAGCCACAACATCTATATCATGGCCGTCAAGCAGAAGAACGGCA
TCAAGGTGAACTTCAAGATCCGCCACAACGTGGAGGACGGCAGCGTGCAGCTCGCCGACCACTACCAGCA
GAACACCCCCATCGGCGACGGCCCCGTGCTGCTGCCCGACAGCCACTACCTGAGCACCCAGTCCGTGCTG
AGCAAAGACCCCAACGAGAAGCGCGATCACATGGTCCTGCTGGAGTTCCGCACCGCCGCCGGGATCACTC
TCGGCATGGACGAGCTGTACAAGTAATACCACCCAGCTTTCTTGTACAAAGTGGTACGCGTGAATTCACT
CCTCAGGTGCAGGCTGCCTATCAGAAGGTGGTGGCTGGTGTGGCCAATGCCCTGGCTCACAAATACCACT
GAGATCTTTTTCCCTCTGCCAAAAATTATGGGGACATCATGAAGCCCCTTGAGCATCTGACTTCTGGCTA
ATAAAGGAAATTTATTTTCATTGCAATAGTGTGTTGGAATTTTTTGTGTCTCTCACTCGGAAGGACATAT
GGGAGGGCAAATCATTTAAAACATCAGAATGAGTATTTGGTTTAGAGTTTGGCAACATATGCCCATATGC
TGGCTGCCATGAACAAAGGTTGGCTATAAAGAGGTCATCAGTATATGAAACAGCCCCCTGCTGTCCATTC
CTTATTCCATAGAAAAGCCTTGACTTGAGGTTAGATTTTTTTTATATTTTGTTTTGTGTTATTTTTTTCT
TTAACATCCCTAAAATTTTCCTTACATGTTTTACTAGCCAGATTTTTCCTCCTCTCCTGACTACTCCCAG
TCATAGCTGTCCCTCTTCTCTTATGGAGATCCCTCGACCTGCAGCCCAAGCTTGGCGTAATCATGGTCAT
AGCTGTTTCCTGTGTGAAATTGTTATCCGCTCACAATTCCACACAACATACGAGCCGGAAGCATAAAGTG
TAAAGCCTGGGGTGCCTAATGAGTGAGCTAACTCACATTAATTGCGTTGCGCTCACTGCCCGCTTTCCAG
TCGGGAAACCTGTCGTGCCAGCGGATCGACAGTACTAAGCTTGGTCTAATACCCAATCTCTCGTCTTATC
CAGATGTTTTATACGCCTCTGGCCCGTGTCTCAAAATCTCTGATGTTACATTGCACAAGATAAAATAATA
TCATCATGAACAATAAAACTGTCTGCTTACATAAACAGTAATACAAGGGGTGTTATGAGCCATATTCAAC
GGGAAACGTCGAGGCCGCGATTAAATTCCAACATGGATGCTGATTTATATGGGTATAAATGGGCTCGCGA
TAATGTCGGGCAATCAGGTGCGACAATCTATCGCTTGTATGGGAAGCCCGATGCGCCAGAGTTGTTTCTG
AAACATGGCAAAGGTAGCGTTGCCAATGATGTTACAGATGAGATGGTCAGACTAAACTGGCTGACGGAAT
TTATGCCTCTTCCGACCATCAAGCATTTTATCCGTACTCCTGATGATGCATGGTTACTCACCACTGCGAT
CCCCGGAAAAACAGCATTCCAGGTATTAGAAGAATATCCTGATTCAGGTGAAAATATTGTTGATGCGCTG
GCAGTGTTCCTGCGCCGGTTGCATTCGATTCCTGTTTGTAATTGTCCTTTTAACAGCGATCGCGTATTTC
GTCTCGCTCAGGCGCAATCACGAATGAATAACGGTTTGGTTGATGCGAGTGATTTTGATGACGAGCGTAA
TGGCTGGCCTGTTGAACAAGTCTGGAAAGAAATGCATAAACTTTTGCCATTCTCACCGGATTCAGTCGTC
ACTCATGGTGATTTCTCACTTGATAACCTTATTTTTGACGAGGGGAAATTAATAGGTTGTATTGATGTTG
GACGAGTCGGAATCGCAGACCGATACCAGGATCTTGCCATCCTATGGAACTGCCTCGGTGAGTTTTCTCC
TTCATTACAGAAACGGCTTTTTCAAAAATATGGTATTGATAATCCTGATATGAATAAATTGCAGTTTCAT
TTGATGCTCGATGAGTTTTTCTAATCAGAATTGGTTAATTGGTTGTAACACTGGCAGAGCATTACGCTGA
CTTGACGGGACGGCGCAAGCTCATGACCAAAATCCCTTAACGTGAGTTACGCGTCGTTCCACTGAGCGTC
AGAGGTATCACTAGTATTACAGAGGTAAGTTATAACAGTCGCCTAACCC
Features (pLannotate 1.2.2; 28 found; start..end, strand, type, name):
     87..675     -  rep_origin     ori: high-copy-number ColE1/pMB1/pBR322/pUC origin of replication
    846..1706    -  CDS            AmpR: β-lactamase; bla; confers resistance to ampicillin, carbenicillin, and related antibiotics
   1707..1778    -  promoter       AmpR promoter: bla
   1857..2456    +  CDS            PuroR: puromycin N-acetyltransferase; pac from Streptomyces alboniger; confers resistance to puromycin
   2461..2541    +  CDS            HBB (fragment): HBB_PONPY - Experimental evidence at transcript level: Swiss-Prot protein existence level 2. Involved in oxygen transport from the lung to the various peripheral tissues. From Pongo pygmaeus (Bornean orangutan).
   2612..2667    +  polyA_signal   β-globin poly(A) signal: rabbit β-globin polyadenylation signal (Gil and Proudfoot, 1987)
   3646..3666    +  protein_bind   attB4: mutant version of attB; core recombination site for the Gateway® BP reaction BP Clonase™
   3734..3945    +  promoter       EF-1α core promoter: core promoter for human elongation factor EF-1α
   3946..4884    +  intron         EF-1α intron A: intron upstream of the start codon of human EF-1α
   4911..4931    +  protein_bind   attB1: mutant version of attB; core recombination site for the Gateway® BP reaction BP Clonase™
   4951..5646    +  CDS            mKate2: mKate2 is a basic (constitutively fluorescent) red fluorescent protein published in 2009, derived from Entacmaea quadricolor. It is reported to be a rapidly-maturing monomer with moderate acid sensitivity.
   5666..5690    -  protein_bind   attB2: mutant version of attB; recombination site for the Gateway® BP reaction BP Clonase™
   5830..5904    +  CDS            HBB (fragment): HBB_PONPY - Experimental evidence at transcript level: Swiss-Prot protein existence level 2. Involved in oxygen transport from the lung to the various peripheral tissues. From Pongo pygmaeus (Bornean orangutan).
   5975..6030    +  polyA_signal   β-globin poly(A) signal: rabbit β-globin polyadenylation signal (Gil and Proudfoot, 1987)
   6414..6439    +  misc_feature   SA: splice acceptor site
   7111..7131    +  protein_bind   attB4: mutant version of attB; core recombination site for the Gateway® BP reaction BP Clonase™
   7199..7410    +  promoter       EF-1α core promoter: core promoter for human elongation factor EF-1α
   7411..8349    +  intron         EF-1α intron A: intron upstream of the start codon of human EF-1α
   8376..8396    +  protein_bind   attB1: mutant version of attB; core recombination site for the Gateway® BP reaction BP Clonase™
   8407..9123    +  CDS            EBFP2: EBFP2 is a basic (constitutively fluorescent) blue fluorescent protein published in 2007, derived from Aequorea victoria. It is reported to be a rapidly-maturing monomer with moderate acid sensitivity.
   9131..9155    -  protein_bind   attB2: mutant version of attB; recombination site for the Gateway® BP reaction BP Clonase™
   9159..9239    +  CDS            HBB (fragment): HBB_PONPY - Experimental evidence at transcript level: Swiss-Prot protein existence level 2. Involved in oxygen transport from the lung to the various peripheral tissues. From Pongo pygmaeus (Bornean orangutan).
   9310..9365    +  polyA_signal   β-globin poly(A) signal: rabbit β-globin polyadenylation signal (Gil and Proudfoot, 1987)
   9748..9770    -  protein_bind   lac operator (fragment): The lac repressor binds to the lac operator to inhibit transcription in E. coli. This inhibition can be relieved by adding lactose or isopropyl-β-D-thiogalactopyranoside (IPTG). lac repressor encoded by lacI
   9774..9804    -  promoter       lac promoter: promoter for the E. coli lac operon
   9819..9840    -  protein_bind   CAP binding site: CAP binding activates transcription in the presence of cAMP. E. coli catabolite activator protein
   9853..9892    -  CDS            lacI (fragment): lac repressor; lacI; The lac repressor binds to the lac operator to inhibit transcription in E. coli. This inhibition can be relieved by adding lactose or isopropyl-β-D-thiogalactopyranoside (IPTG).
  10065..10874   +  CDS            KanR: aminoglycoside phosphotransferase; aph(3')-Ia; confers resistance to kanamycin in bacteria or G418 (Geneticin®) in eukaryotes
