[The description below was written by a language model from this plasmid's Addgene catalogue record and pLannotate feature annotations shown in this document.]
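Description:
LSB-hsa-miR-510-3p is a mammalian expression and synthetic-biology plasmid of about 11 kb, built on the Low Sensor Backbone (LSB) and designed as a two-colour fluorescent sensor of microRNA activity. It replicates in E. coli from a high-copy ColE1/pUC-type origin and carries both AmpR (β-lactamase) and KanR (aminoglycoside phosphotransferase), so the record lists dual ampicillin and kanamycin selection. A puromycin N-acetyltransferase gene followed by a rabbit β-globin poly(A) signal is also present for selection in mammalian cells. The feature table does not annotate a dedicated promoter for it.

The payload consists of two parallel transcription units, each driven by the human EF-1α core promoter with its intron A and terminated by a β-globin 3' region and poly(A) signal. One unit encodes the red fluorescent protein mKate2 and the other the blue protein EBFP2. Gateway attB4, attB1 and attB2 sites flank the promoter and coding segments, remnants of modular assembly. According to the record, a target site for human miR-510-3p lies in the 3' UTR of the mKate2 transcript. It is not separately annotated, but there is an unannotated gap between attB2 and the β-globin sequence in that unit. When miR-510-3p is active in a transfected cell, mKate2 output is repressed while EBFP2 is unaffected. The mKate2-to-EBFP2 ratio therefore gives an internally normalised readout of miRNA activity that corrects for plasmid dose.

The depositor notes that the repeated poly(A) elements make the plasmid inherently unstable. They also note that the physical plasmid differs slightly from the deposited sequence, with short insertions flanking the puromycin coding region that do not impair puromycin selection.
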