Addgene plasmid #103592: LSB-hsa-miR-510-3p
Purpose: Used to sense miRNA activity using fluorescence based tools. hsa-miR-510-3p target in 3' UTR of of mKate. miRNA activity can be measured by the repression of mKate2 relative to EBFP2 fluorescent proteins . Plasmid is inherently unstable; please see Depositor Comments
Depositing lab: Ron Weiss. Depositing organization: Massachusetts Institute of Technology. Publication: A mixed antagonistic/synergistic miRNA repression model enables accurate predictions of multi-input miRNA sensor activity. Gam JJ, Babb J, Weiss R. Nat Commun. 2018 Jun 22;9(1):2430. doi: 10.1038/s41467-018-04575-0. PubMed 29934631.
Backbone
  Vector backbone: Low Sensor Backbone (LSB)
  Vector type: Mammalian Expression, Synthetic Biology
Growth in bacteria
  Bacterial resistance: Ampicillin and Kanamycin, 100 & 50 μg/mL
  Growth temperature: 30°C
  Growth strain: NEB Stable
  Copy number: High Copy
Gene/Insert
  Gene/Insert name: hsa-miR-510-3p target
  Species: H. sapiens (human)
  Entrez Gene: MIR510 (a.k.a. MIRN510, hsa-mir-510, mir-510)
  Promoter: EF-1a
  Cloning method: Gibson Cloning
Terms and licenses: Academic/Nonprofit Terms; Industry Terms: Not Available to Industry
Depositor comments: Please note that this plasmid is inherently unstable due to a repeating poly A element. We recommend performing a diagnostic digest on multiple colonies upon receipt. The depositors would like to note the presence of several discrepancies between the depositor sequence and physical plasmid sequence. In particular, the sequences upstream and downstream of the puromycin coding region have 10 bp insertions which do not affect the ability to perform puromycin selection. The sequences for those regions within the physical plasmids are as follows: Upstream of Puro: GAATTCGACCGCCTGTCTCAAGGTGCCACC; Downstream of Puro: GCTTTGAGACTACGCGTGAATTCACTCCTC. Please contact if you are interested in this plasmid prior to placing an order.
How to cite: LSB-hsa-miR-510-3p was a gift from Ron Weiss (Addgene plasmid # 103592 ; http://n2t.net/addgene:103592 ; RRID:Addgene_103592)
