>Addgene plasmid #103592 | LSB-hsa-miR-510-3p | depositor partial sequence | sequence record 196233 | hsa-miR-510-3p target
TCCACTCTTAGAGGTTTCAAT
