>Addgene plasmid #103592 | LSB-hsa-miR-510-3p | addgene partial sequence | sequence record 273249 | mKate2-F 5'-ACCCGCTAAGAACCTCAAGA-3'
AAGAATCAAGGAGGCCGACAAAGAGACATACGTCGAGCAGCACGAGGTGGCTGTGGCCAGATACTGCGAC
CTCCCTAGCAAACTGGGGCACAAACTTAATTGAGAATTCTACCACCCAGCTTTCTTGTACAAAGTGGTAC
GTCTCAAGACCAGAGGTCTCTGCTTCAGGGCTATCCACTCTTAGAGGTTTCAATTCCACTCTTAGAGGTT
TCAATTCCACTCTTAGAGGTTTCAATTCCACTCTTAGAGGTTTCAATCAACCAGAAGAGACCTGTGCTTC
ACTCCTCAGGTGCAGGCTGCCTATCAGAAGGTGGTGGCTGGTGTGGCCAATGCCCTGGCTCACAAATACC
ACTGAGATCTTTTTCCCTCTGCCAAAAATTATGGGGACATCATGAAGCCCCTTGAGCATCTGACTTCTGG
CTAATAAAGGAAATTTATTTTCATTGCAATAGTGTGTTGGAATTTTTTGTGTCTCTCACTCGGAAGGACA
TATGGGAGGGCAAATCATTTAAAACATCAGAATGAGTATTTGGTTTAGAGTTTGGCAACATATGCCCATA
TGCTGGCTGCCATGAACAAAGGTTGGCTATAAAGAGGTCATCAGTATATGAAACAGCCCCCTGCTGTCCA
TTCCTTATTCCATAGAAAAGCCTTGACTTGAGGTTAGATTTTT
